Addgene plasmid #228102: Pconst-CFP--PgadX-YFP
Purpose: constitutive promoter driving expression of CFP reporter and gadX promoter driving expression of YFP reporter
Depositing lab: Mary Dunlop. Depositing organization: Boston University Main Campus. Publication: Evaluating the predictive power of combined gene expression dynamics from single cells on antibiotic survival. Alnahhas RN, Andreani V, Dunlop MJ. mSystems. 2025 May 20:e0158824. doi: 10.1128/msystems.01588-24. PubMed 40391890.
Backbone
  Vector backbone: UA_66
  Backbone manufacturer: Zaslaver Collection
  Backbone size w/o insert (bp): 3000
  Total vector size (bp): 5979
  Vector type: Bacterial Expression
Growth in bacteria
  Bacterial resistance: Kanamycin, 50 μg/mL
  Growth temperature: 37°C
  Growth strain: DH5alpha
  Copy number: Low Copy
Gene/Insert
  Gene/Insert name: CFP & YFP
  Species: Synthetic
  Promoter: constitutive & gadX
  Cloning method: Gibson Cloning
  Sequencing primers: 5′ GGCAATTCCGACGTCTAAGA; 3′ GAACACCTGAGACAACTTGT
Resource information
  A portion of this plasmid was derived from a plasmid made by: Backbone and promoters from Zaslaver 2006 paper collection
Terms and licenses: Academic/Nonprofit Terms; Industry Terms: Not Available to Industry
How to cite: Pconst-CFP--PgadX-YFP was a gift from Mary Dunlop (Addgene plasmid # 228102 ; http://n2t.net/addgene:228102 ; RRID:Addgene_228102)
