[The description below was written by a language model from this plasmid's Addgene catalogue record and pLannotate feature annotations shown in this document.]
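Description:
Pconst-CFP--PgadX-YFP is a low-copy bacterial dual-reporter plasmid built on the UA_66 backbone from an E. coli promoter-reporter library. It replicates from the pSC101 origin together with the plasmid-encoded Rep101 (RepA) protein that this origin requires, and it is selected with kanamycin through a neo/nptII gene followed by a lambda t0 terminator. Short annotated fragments of the Tn5 transposase and of a tetracycline efflux gene next to the kanamycin marker appear to be non-functional remnants of the backbone's construction. The catalogue lists a total size of 5,979 bp, while the sequenced record is 5,994 nt, a minor discrepancy.

The payload consists of two fluorescent reporter cassettes assembled by Gibson cloning and arranged convergently, each ending in its own rrnB T1 terminator. On the forward strand, a constitutive promoter (not annotated in the feature table and not further identified in the record) drives a cyan fluorescent protein that matches mCerulean. On the reverse strand is an Aequorea victoria GFP-family coding sequence, which the annotation tool labelled as a green variant but the catalogue describes as YFP. It lies downstream of a segment of E. coli genomic DNA bounded by fragments of the gadA and gadX coding sequences. This corresponds to the gadA–gadX intergenic region carrying the gadX promoter, plus the start of gadX itself.

YFP output therefore reports transcription from the promoter of gadX, an activator of acid-resistance genes, while the constitutive CFP signal provides an internal reference in the same cell. The associated study used single-cell gene expression dynamics to assess how well they predict antibiotic survival.
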