Features (pLannotate 1.2.2; 14 found; start..end, strand, type, name):
    701..923     -  rep_origin     pSC101 ori: low-copy replication origin that requires the Rep101 protein
   1415..1509    -  terminator     lambda t0 terminator: transcription terminator from phage lambda
   1543..2334    -  CDS            neo: KKA2_KLEPN - Also known as kan, nptII. Experimental evidence at protein level: Swiss-Prot protein existence level 1. Resistance to kanamycin, neomycin, paromomycin, ribostamycin, butirosin and gentamicin B. From Klebsiella pneumoniae.
   2366..2485    -  CDS            tnpA (fragment): TN5P_ECOLX - Also known as tnp. Experimental evidence at protein level: Swiss-Prot protein existence level 1. Mediates transposition of transposon Tn5 by a 'cut and paste' mechanism. First, the monomeric transposase binds the 19 bp inverted DNA repeats flanking the transposon. Then, dimerization of the DNA- bound transposase creates a synaptic DNA complex. After nicking of the first DNA strand, excision of the transposon proceeds through a series of intermediates. The transposase then mediates the insertion of the transposon at a new site by strand transfer. The activity of the wild- type tran
   2544..2735    -  CDS            TcR (fragment): tetracycline efflux protein; tet; confers resistance to tetracycline
   2866..3576    +  CDS            mCerulean: mCerulean is a basic (constitutively fluorescent) cyan fluorescent protein published in 2005, derived from Aequorea victoria. It is reported to be a very rapidly-maturing monomer.
   3587..3606    +  misc_feature   MCS (fragment): pUC18/19 multiple cloning site
   3617..3703    +  terminator     rrnB T1 terminator: Escherichia coli rrnB; transcription terminator T1 from the E. coli rrnB gene
   3891..3962    -  terminator     rrnB T1 terminator: transcription terminator T1 from the E. coli rrnB gene
   3973..3992    -  misc_feature   MCS (fragment): pUC18/19 multiple cloning site
   4003..4716    -  CDS            11: 11 is a basic (constitutively fluorescent) green fluorescent protein published in 1996, derived from Aequorea victoria.
   4754..4855    -  CDS            gadX (fragment): GADX_ECOLI - Also known as yhiX. Experimental evidence at protein level: Swiss-Prot protein existence level 1. Positively regulates the expression of about fifteen genes involved in acid resistance such as gadA, gadB and gadC. Depending on the conditions (growth phase and medium), can repress gadW. From Escherichia coli (strain K12).
   5228..5320    -  CDS            gadA (fragment): DCEA_ECOL6 - Also known as gadS. Experimental evidence at protein level: Swiss-Prot protein existence level 1. Converts glutamate to gamma-aminobutyrate (GABA), consuming one intracellular proton in the reaction. The gad system helps to maintain a near-neutral intracellular pH when cells are exposed to extremely acidic conditions. The ability to survive transit through the acidic conditions of the stomach is essential for successful colonization of the mammalian host by commensal and pathogenic bacteria (By similarity). From Escherichia coli O6:H1 (strain CFT073 / ATCC 700928 / UPEC).
   5697..653     -  CDS            Rep101 (across the origin): RepA protein needed for replication with the pSC101 origin; rep101
>Addgene plasmid #228102 | Pconst-CFP--PgadX-YFP | addgene full sequence | sequence record 454158 | Addgene NGS Result
AACGTATCAGTCGGGCGGCCTCGCTTATCAACCACCAATTTCATATTGCTGTAAGTGTTTAAATCTTTAC
TTATTGGTTTCAAAACCCATTGGTTAAGCCTTTTAAACTCATGGTAGTTATTTTCAAGCATTAACATGAA
CTTAAATTCATCAAGGCTAATCTCTATATTTGCCTTGTGAGTTTTCTTTTGTGTTAGTTCTTTTAATAAC
CACTCATAAATCCTCATAGAGTATTTGTTTTCAAAAGACTTAACATGTTCCAGATTATATTTTATGAATT
TTTTTAACTGGAAAAGATAAGGCAATATCTCTTCACTAAAAACTAATTCTAATTTTTCGCTTGAGAACTT
GGCATAGTTTGTCCACTGGAAAATCTCAAAGCCTTTAACCAAAGGATTCCTGATTTCCACAGTTCTCGTC
ATCAGCTCTCTGGTTGCTTTAGCTAATACACCATAAGCATTTTCCCTACTGATGTTCATCATCTGAGCGT
ATTGGTTATAAGTGAACGATACCGTCCGTTCTTTCCTTGTAGGGTTTTCAATCGTGGGGTTGAGTAGTGC
CACACAGCATAAAATTAGCTTGGTTTCATGCTCCGTTAAGTCATAGCGACTAATCGCTAGTTCATTTGCT
TTGAAAACAACTAATTCAGACATACATCTCAATTGGTCTAGGTGATTTTAATCACTATACCAATTGAGAT
GGGCTAGTCAATGATAATTACTAGTCCTTTTCCTTTGAGTTGTGGGTATCTGTAAATTCTGCTAGACCTT
TGCTGGAAAACTTGTAAATTCTGCTAGACCCTCTGTAAATTCCGCTAGACCTTTGTGTGTTTTTTTTGTT
TATATTCAAGTGGTTATAATTTATAGAATAAAGAAAGAATAAAAAAAGATAAAAAGAATAGATCCCAGCC
CTGTGTATAACTCACTACTTTAGTCAGTTCCGCAGTATTACAAAAGGATGTCGCAAACGCTGTTTGCTCC
TCTACAAAACAGACCTTAAAACCCTAAAGGCTTAAGTAGCACCCTCGCAAGCTCGGGCAAATCGCTGAAT
ATTCCTTTTGTCTCCGACCATCAGGCACCTGAGTCGCTGTCTTTTTCGTGACATTCAGTTCGCTGCGCTC
ACGGCTCTGGCAGTGAATGGGGGTAAATGGCACTACAGGCGCCTTTTATGGATTCATGCAAGGAAACTAC
CCATAATACAAGAAAAGCCCGTCACGGGCTTCTCAGGGCGTTTTATGGCGGGTCTGCTATGTGGTGCTAT
CTGACTTTTTGCTGTTCAGCAGTTCCTGCCCTCTGATTTTCCAGTCTGACCACTTCGGATTATCCCGTGA
CAGGTCATTCAGACTGGCTAATGCACCCAGTAAGGCAGCGGTATCATCAACAGGCTTACCCGTCTTACTG
TCCCTAGTGCTTGGATTCTCACCAATAAAAAACGCCCGGCGGCAACCGAGCGTTCTGAACAAATCCAGAT
GGAGTTCTGAGGTCATTACTGGATCTATCAACAGGAGTCCAAGCGAGCTCTCGAACCCCAGAGTCCCGCT
CAGAAGAACTCGTCAAGAAGGCGATAGAAGGCGATGCGCTGCGAATCGGGAGCGGCGATACCGTAAAGCA
CGAGGAAGCGGTCAGCCCATTCGCCGCCAAGCTCTTCAGCAATATCACGGGTAGCCAACGCTATGTCCTG
ATAGCGGTCCGCCACACCCAGCCGGCCACAGTCGATGAATCCAGAAAAGCGGCCATTTTCCACCATGATA
TTCGGCAAGCAGGCATCGCCATGGGTCACGACGAGATCCTCGCCGTCGGGCATGCGCGCCTTGAGCCTGG
CGAACAGTTCGGCTGGCGCGAGCCCCTGATGCTCTTCGTCCAGATCATCCTGATCGACAAGACCGGCTTC
CATCCGAGTACGTGCTCGCTCGATGCGATGTTTCGCTTGGTGGTCGAATGGGCAGGTAGCCGGATCAAGC
GTATGCAGCCGCCGCATTGCATCAGCCATGATGGATACTTTCTCGGCAGGAGCAAGGTGAGATGACAGGA
GATCCTGCCCCGGCACTTCGCCCAATAGCAGCCAGTCCCTTCCCGCTTCAGTGACAACGTCGAGCACAGC
TGCGCAAGGAACGCCCGTCGTGGCCAGCCACGATAGCCGCGCTGCCTCGTCCTGCAGTTCATTCAGGGCA
CCGGACAGGTCGGTCTTGACAAAAAGAACCGGGCGCCCCTGCGCTGACAGCCGGAACACGGCGGCATCAG
AGCAGCCGATTGTCTGTTGTGCCCAGTCATAGCCGAATAGCCTCTCCACCCAAGCGGCCGGAGAACCTGC
GTGCAATCCATCTTGTTCAATCATGCGAAACGATCCTCATCCTGTCTCTTGATCAGATCTTGATCCCCTG
CGCCATCAGATCCTTGGCGGCAAGAAAGCCATCCAGTTTACTTTGCAGGGCTTCCCAACCTTACCAGAGG
GCGCCCCAGCTGGCAATTCCGACGTCTAAGAAACCATTATTATCATGACATTAACCTATAAAAATAGGCG
TATCACGAGGCCCTTTCGTCTTCGCATGCAAGGAGATGGCGCCCAACAGTCCCCCGGCCACGGGGCCTGC
CACCATACCCACGCCGAAACAAGCGCTCATGAGCCCGAAGTGGCGAGCCCGATCTTCCCCATCGGTGATG
TCGGCGATATAGGCGCCAGCAACCGCACCTGTGGCGCCGGTGATGCCGGCCACGATGCGTCCGGCGTAGA
GGATCGAGTTATCAAAAAGAGTATTGTCTTAAAGTCTAACCTATAGGAAAATTACAGCCATCGAGAGGGA
CACGGCGAAACCTCGAGGGGATCCTCTAGATTTAAGAAGGAGATATACATATGACTAGCAAAAGAAGCAA
AGGTGAAGAACTGTTCACTGGTGTTGTTCCAATTCTGGTTGAACTGGATGGTGATGTTAATGGTCACAAA
TTTTCTGTCTCTGGTGAGGGTGAAGGTGATGCAACCTACGGTAAACTGACCCTGAAATTTATTTGCACTA
CTGGTAAACTGCCTGTTCCGTGGCCAACCCTGGTCACTACTCTGACTTGGGGTGTTCAATGCTTTGCTCG
TTACCCAGATCACATGAAACAGCATGACTTTTTCAAGTCTGCCATGCCGGAAGGTTATGTTCAGGAACGT
ACTATCTTTTTCAAAGATGACGGTAACTACAAGACCCGTGCTGAAGTCAAGTTTGAAGGTGATACCCTGG
TTAATCGTATCGAGCTGAAAGGTATTGATTTTAAAGAAGATGGTAACATTCTGGGTCACAAACTGGAATA
CAACGCTATTTCTGATAATGTATACATCACTGCTGACAAACAAAAGAATGGTATCAAAGCTAATTTCAAA
ATTCGTCACAACATTGAAGATGGTAGCGTTCAACTGGCAGACCATTATCAACAAAATACTCCAATTGGCG
ATGGCCCTGTCCTGCTGCCAGACAACCATTACCTGTCCACCCAATCTCGTCTGTCTAAAGATCCGAACGA
AAAGCGCGATCACATGGTCCTGCTGGAGTTTGTAACCGCTGCTGGTATTACCCTGGGCATGGATGAACTG
TATAAATAAATGTCCAGACCTGCAGGCATGCAAGCTCTAGAGGCATCAAATAAAACGAAAGGCTCAGTCG
AAAGACTGGGCCTTTCGTTTTATCTGTTGTTTGTCGGTGAACGCTCTCCTGAGTAGGACAAATCCGCCGC
CCTAGACCTAGGGTACGGGTTTTGCTGCCCGCAAACGGGCTGTTCTGGTGTTGCTAGTTTGTTATCAGAA
TCGCAGATCCGGCTTCAGCCGGTTTGCCGGCTGAAAGCGCTATTTCTTCCAGAATTGCCATGATTTTTTC
CCCACGGGAGGCGTCACTGGCTCCCGTGTTGTCGGCAGCTGAGAGCGTTCACCGACAAACAACAGATAAA
ACGAAAGGCCCAGTCTTTCGACTGAGCCTTTCGTTTTATTTGATGCCTCTAGAGCTTGCATGCCTGCAGG
TCTGGACATTTATTTGTATAGTTCATCCATGCCATGTGTAATCCCAGCAGCTGTTACAAACTCAAGAAGG
ACCATGTGGTCTCTCTTTTCGTTGGGATCTTTCGAAAGGGCAGATTGATAGGACAGGTAATGGTTGTCTG
GTAAAAGGACAGGGCCATCGCCAATTGGAGTATTTTGTTGATAATGGTCTGCTAGTTGAACGCTTCCATC
TTCAATGTTGTGTCTAATTTTGAAGTTAACTTTGATTCCATTCTTTTGTTTGTCTGCCATGATGTATACA
TTGTGTGAGTTATAGTTGTATTCCAATTTGTGTCCAAGAATGTTTCCATCTTCTTTAAAATCAATACCTT
TTAACTCGATTCTATTAACAAGGGTATCACCTTCAAACTTGACTTCAGCACGTGTCTTGTAGTTCCCGTC
ATCTTTGAAAAATATAGTTCTTTCCTGTACATAACCTTCGGGCATGGCACTCTTGAAAAAGTCATGCTGT
TTCATATGATCTGGGTATCTCGCAAAGCATTGAAGACCATAACCGAAAGTAGTGACAAGTGTTGGCCATG
GAACAGGTAGTTTTCCAGTAGTGCAAATAAATTTAAGGGTAAGTTTTCCGTATGTTGCATCACCTTCACC
CTCTCCACTGACAGAAAATTTGTGCCCATTAACATCACCATCTAATTCAACAAGAATTGGGACAACTCCA
GTGAAAAGTTCTTCTCCTTTACTCATATGTATATCTCCTTCTTAAATCTAGAGGATCTCTCGAGAGGTCA
CCGCCATTAAAATAGCGATATTCACCATTAACCATGGTGAGAATATATTTATGTCTTGCATACGCAATTA
GACAATTCCCATGTAGTGATTGCATAGTTGACTTAATATTACATAAACATATTACTGTTTATTAATGTAG
CACGCCGCCCTCTTAAGTCAAATTGATTGATAAATAAATTTAAACGAAGCGGGAGAACAGGATGATAATG
TGTGATGTTCTACGGGCAGGATGACTGGATTTATAATACAAAAACGTGTTTAAGAACACAGGGAAATTAA
TAGTAAGCAAATAATCCCTTTTCGTGACATTAAAGGTAATCGCTACATTTAATAAACATTCATATAACAT
ATATCTTATCAACACGATGAATAGACAGCCAATATATTATTGCGATTAATAAGCAACCGAATGCCCAGCT
GTTTTTTTAAAGGCTGGGCATTCGGTTTTTACAACGTTATGTTATCAGGTGTGTTTAAAGCTGTTCTGCT
GGGCAATACCCTGCAGTTTCGGGTGATCGCTGAGATATTTCAGGGAGGCTTTGTAGTCTTCCAGCAGGAT
CCATCGAGGTGAAGACGAAAGGGCCTTTGATTCGATAAGCAGCATCGCCTGTTTCAGGCTGTCTATGTGT
GACTGTTGAGCTGTAACAAGTTGTCTCAGGTGTTCAATTTCATGTTCTAGTTGCTTTGTTTTACTGGTTT
CACCTGTTCTATTAGGTGTTACATGCTGTTCATCTGTTACATTGTCGATCTGTTCATGGTGAACAGCTTT
GAATGCACCAAAAACTCGTAAAAGCTCTGATGTATCTATCTTTTTTACACCGTTTTCATCTGTGCATATG
GACAGTTTTCCCTTTGATATGTAACGGTGAACAGTTGTTCTACTTTTGTTTGTTAGTCTTGATGCTTCAC
TGATAGATACAAGAGCCATAAGAACCTCAGATCCTTCCGTATTTAGCCAGTATGTTCTCTAGTGTGGTTC
GTTGTTTTTGCGTGAGCCATGAGAACGAACCATTGAGATCATACTTACTTTGCATGTCACTCAAAAATTT
TGCCTCAAAACTGGTGAGCTGAATTTTTGCAGTTAAAGCATCGTGTAGTGTTTTTCTTAGTCCGTTATGT
AGGTAGGAATCTGATGTAATGGTTGTTGGTATTTTGTCACCATTCATTTTTATCTGGTTGTTCTCAAGTT
CGGTTACGAGATCCATTTGTCTATCTAGTTCAACTTGGAAAATC
